>Addgene plasmid #48589 | pFUSB4_TCTC | depositor full sequence | sequence record 70289 | Full Sequence
ATGTTTTCCCAGTCACGACGTTGTAAAACGACGGCCAGTCTTAAGCGTCTCATGGCCTGACCCCGGACCA
AGTGGTGGCCTATCGCCAGCAACGGTGGCGGCAAGCAAGCGCTCGAAACGGTGCAGCGGCTGTTGCCGGT
GCTGTGCCAGGACCATGGCCTGACTCCGGACCAAGTGGTGGCTATCGCCAGCCACGATGGCGGCAAGCAA
GCGCTCGAAACGGTGCAGCGGCTGTTGCCGGTGCTGTGCCAGGACCATGGCCTGACCCCGGACCAAGTGG
TGGCTATCGCCAGCAACGGTGGCGGCAAGCAAGCGCTCGAAACGGTGCAGCGGCTGTTGCCGGTGCTGTG
CCAGGACCATGGCCTGACTCCGGACCAAGTGGTGGCTATCGCCAGCCACGATGGCGGCAAGCAAGCGCTC
GAAACGGTGCAGCGGCTGTTGCCGGTGCTGTGCCAGGACCATGGCCTGACCCCGGACCAAGTGGTGGCTA
TCGAGACGTCTAGACCAGCCAGGACAGAAATGCCTCGACTTCGCTGCTACCCAAGGTTGCCGGGTGACGC
ACACCGTGGAAACGGATGAAGGCACGAACCCAGTGGACATAAGCCTGTTCGGTTCGTAAGCTGTAATGCA
AGTAGCGTATGCGCTCACGCAACTGGTCCAGAACCTTGACCGAACGCAGCGGTGGTAACGGCGCAGTGGC
GGTTTTCATGGCTTGTTATGACTGTTTTTTTGGGGTACAGTCTATGCCTCGGGCATCCAAGCAGCAAGCG
CGTTACGCCGTGGGTCGATGTTTGATGTTATGGAGCAGCAACGATGTTACGCAGCAGGGCAGTCGCCCTA
AAACAAAGTTAAACATTATGAGGGAAGCGGTGATCGCCGAAGTATCGACTCAACTATCAGAGGTAGTTGG
CGTCATCGAGCGCCATCTCGAACCGACGTTGCTGGCCGTACATTTGTACGGCTCCGCAGTGGATGGCGGC
CTGAAGCCACACAGTGATATTGATTTGCTGGTTACGGTGACCGTAAGGCTTGATGAAACAACGCGGCGAG
CTTTGATCAACGACCTTTTGGAAACTTCGGCTTCCCCTGGAGAGAGCGAGATTCTCCGCGCTGTAGAAGT
CACCATTGTTGTGCACGACGACATCATTCCGTGGCGTTATCCAGCTAAGCGCGAACTGCAATTTGGAGAA
TGGCAGCGCAATGACATTCTTGCAGGTATCTTCGAGCCAGCCACGATCGACATTGATCTGGCTATCTTGC
TGACAAAAGCAAGAGAACATAGCGTTGCCTTGGTAGGTCCAGCGGCGGAGGAACTCTTTGATCCGGTTCC
TGAACAGGATCTATTTGAGGCGCTAAATGAAACCTTAACGCTATGGAACTCGCCGCCCGACTGGGCTGGC
GATGAGCGAAATGTAGTGCTTACGTTGTCCCGCATTTGGTACAGCGCAGTAACCGGCAAAATCGCGCCGA
AGGATGTCGCTGCCGACTGGGCAATGGAGCGCCTGCCGGCCCAGTATCAGCCCGTCATACTTGAAGCTAG
ACAGGCTTATCTTGGACAAGAAGAAGATCGCTTGGCCTCGCGCGCAGATCAGTTGGAAGAATTTGTCCAC
TACGTGAAAGGCGAGATCACCAAGGTAGTCGGCAAATAACCCTCGAGCCACCCATGACCAAAATCCCTTA
ACGTGAGTTACGCGTCGTTCCACTGAGCGTCAGACCCCGTAGAAAAGATCAAAGGATCTTCTTGAGATCC
TTTTTTTCTGCGCGTAATCTGCTGCTTGCAAACAAAAAAACCACCGCTACCAGCGGTGGTTTGTTTGCCG
GATCAAGAGCTACCAACTCTTTTTCCGAAGGTAACTGGCTTCAGCAGAGCGCAGATACCAAATACTGTCC
TTCTAGTGTAGCCGTAGTTAGGCCACCACTTCAAGAACTCTGTAGCACCGCCTACATACCTCGCTCTGCT
AATCCTGTTACCAGTGGCTGCTGCCAGTGGCGATAAGTCGTGTCTTACCGGGTTGGACTCAAGACGATAG
TTACCGGATAAGGCGCAGCGGTCGGGCTGAACGGGGGGTTCGTGCACACAGCCCAGCTTGGAGCGAACGA
CCTACACCGAACTGAGATACCTACAGCGTGAGCATTGAGAAAGCGCCACGCTTCCCGAAGGGAGAAAGGC
GGACAGGTATCCGGTAAGCGGCAGGGTCGGAACAGGAGAGCGCACGAGGGAGCTTCCAGGGGGAAACGCC
TGGTATCTTTATAGTCCTGTCGGGTTTCGCCACCTCTGACTTGAGCGTCGATTTTTGTGATGCTCGTCAG
GGGGGCGGAGCCTATGGAAAAACGCCAGCAACGCGGCCTTTTTACGGTTCCTGGCCTTTTGCTGGCCTTT
TGCTCACATGTTCTTTCCTGCGTTATCCCCTGATTCTGTGGATAACCGTATTACCGCCTTTGAGTGAGCT
GATACCGCTCGCCGCAGCCGAACGACCGAGCGCAGCGAGTCAGTGAGCGAGGAAGCGGAAGAGCGCCCAA
TACGCAAACCGCCTCTCCCCGCGCGTTGGCCGATTCATTAATGCAGCTGGCACGACAGGTTTCCCGACTG
GAAAGCGGGCAGTGAGCGCAACGCAATTAATACGCGTACCGCTAGCCAGGAAGAGTTTGTAGAAACGCAA
AAAGGCCATCCGTCAGGATGGCCTTCTGCTTAGTTTGATGCCTGGCAGTTTATGGCGGGCGTCCTGCCCG
CCACCCTCCGGGCCGTTGCTTCACAACGTTCAAATCCGCTCCCGGCGGATTTGTCCTACTCAGGAGAGCG
TTCACCGACAAACAACAGATAAAACGAAAGGCCCAGTCTTCCGACTGAGCCTTTCGTTTTATTTGATGCC
TGGCAGTTCCCTACTCTCGCGTTAACGCTAGCATGG
Features (pLannotate 1.2.2; 8 found; start..end, strand, type, name):
      3..39      -  CDS            lacZα (fragment): LacZα fragment of β-galactosidase; lacZ fragment
    596..619     +  promoter       Pc promoter (fragment): intI1 (promoter lies within the coding sequence); class 1 integron promoter
    795..851     +  CDS            GmR (fragment): gentamycin acetyltransferase; aacC1; confers resistance to gentamycin
    858..1649    +  CDS            SmR: aminoglycoside adenylyltransferase (Murphy, 1985); aadA; confers resistance to spectinomycin and streptomycin
   1742..2330    +  rep_origin     ori: high-copy-number ColE1/pMB1/pBR322/pUC origin of replication
   2513..2605    +  CDS            lacI (fragment): lac repressor; lacI; The lac repressor binds to the lac operator to inhibit transcription in E. coli. This inhibition can be relieved by adding lactose or isopropyl-β-D-thiogalactopyranoside (IPTG).
   2660..2687    -  terminator     rrnB T2 terminator: transcription terminator T2 from the E. coli rrnB gene
   2819..2862    +  terminator     rrnB T1 terminator: Escherichia coli rrnB; transcription terminator T1 from the E. coli rrnB gene
