[The description below was written by a language model from this plasmid's Addgene catalogue record and pLannotate feature annotations shown in this document.]
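Description:
pFUSB4_TCTC is a small (about 2.9 kb) bacterial cloning intermediate from a Golden Gate TALEN assembly system, built on the pFUS_B4 array vector. Its insert is a synthetic, pre-assembled block of four TAL effector repeats with the repeat-variable diresidues NG HD NG HD. By the standard TALE recognition code, these specify the DNA bases T-C-T-C, which gives the plasmid its name. The depositor notes that the array was made by Golden Gate cloning. The associated publication describes a simplified 15-RVD GoldyTALEN design for in vivo genome engineering, so this plasmid appears to be one member of a library of ready-made four-repeat modules. Such modules would be combined with other repeat blocks and moved into a final TALEN backbone, though the record does not spell out that workflow.

The catalogue lists the vector type as mammalian expression/TALEN, but the annotated features show no eukaryotic promoter, polyadenylation signal or nuclease domain. The plasmid therefore looks like a repeat-array carrier rather than an expression construct in its own right. It is propagated in E. coli through a high-copy ColE1/pUC-type origin and selected with spectinomycin through the aadA (SmR) aminoglycoside adenylyltransferase gene. That gene sits downstream of a fragment of the class 1 integron Pc promoter and a remnant of a gentamicin resistance gene. Short lacZα and lacI fragments remain, probably left over from a blue/white screening cassette displaced by the insert, and rrnB T1 and T2 terminators insulate the cloning region. The automated annotation did not label the TAL repeat array itself, which presumably lies in the unannotated stretch near the lacZα remnant.
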