Addgene plasmid #48589: pFUSB4_TCTC
Depositing lab: Stephen Ekker. Depositing organization: Mayo Foundation for Medical Education and Research. Publication: High Efficiency In Vivo Genome Engineering with a Simplified 15-RVD GoldyTALEN Design. Ma AC, Lee HB, Clark KJ, Ekker SC. PLoS One. 2013 May 29;8(5):e65259. doi: 10.1371/journal.pone.0065259. Print 2013. PubMed 23734242.
Backbone
  Vector backbone: pFUS_B4
  Vector type: Mammalian Expression, TALEN
Growth in bacteria
  Bacterial resistance: Spectinomycin, 50 μg/mL
  Growth temperature: 37°C
  Growth strain: Top10
  Copy number: Unknown
Gene/Insert
  Gene/Insert name: RVD sequence: NG HD NG HD
  Species: Synthetic
  Cloning method: Unknown
  Sequencing primers: 5′ ttgatgcctggcagttccct; 3′ cgaaccgaacaggcttatgt
Terms and licenses: Academic/Nonprofit Terms; Industry Terms: Not Available to Industry
Depositor comments: Plasmid was created using Golden Gate cloning.
How to cite: pFUSB4_TCTC was a gift from Stephen Ekker (Addgene plasmid # 48589 ; http://n2t.net/addgene:48589 ; RRID:Addgene_48589)
