>Addgene plasmid #48589 | pFUSB4_TCTC | addgene partial sequence | sequence record 71388 | pCR8_F1 5'-ttgatgcctggcagttccct-3'
TCACGACGTTGTAAAACGACGGCCAGTCTTAAGCGTCTCATGGCCTGACCCCGGACCAAGTGGTGGCTAT
CGCCAGCAACGGTGGCGGCAAGCAAGCGCTCGAAACGGTGCAGCGGCTGTTGCCGGTGCTGTGCCAGGAC
CATGGCCTGACTCCGGACCAAGTGGTGGCTATCGCCAGCCACGATGGCGGCAAGCAAGCGCTCGAAACGG
TGCAGCGGCTGTTGCCGGTGCTGTGCCAGGACCATGGCCTGACCCCGGACCAAGTGGTGGCTATCGCCAG
CAACGGTGGCGGCAAGCAAGCGCTCGAAACGGTGCAGCGGCTGTTGCCGGTGCTGTGCCAGGACCATGGC
CTGACTCCGGACCAAGTGGTGGCTATCGCCAGCCACGATGGCGGCAAGCAAGCGCTCGAAACGGTGCAGC
GGCTGTTGCCGGTGCTGTGCCAGGACCATGGCCTGACCCCGGACCAAGTGGTGGCTATCGAGACGTCTAG
ACCAGCCAGGACAGAAATGCCTCGACTTCGCTGCTACCCAAGGTTGCCGGGTGACGCACACCGTGGAAAC
GGATGAAGGCACGAACCCAGTGGACATAAGCCTGTTCGGTTCGTAAGCTGTAATGCAAGTAGCGTATGCG
CTCACGCAACTGGTCCAGAACCTTGACCGAACGCAGCGGTGGTAACGGCGCAGTGGCGGTTTTCATGGCT
TGTTATGACTGTTTTTTTGGGGTACAGTCTATGCCTCGGGCATCCAAGCAGCAAGCGCGTTACGCCGTGG
GTCGATGTTTGATGTTATGGAGCAGCAACGATGTTACGCAGCA
